Addgene plasmid #75627: STK40 gRNA (BRDN0001149285)
Purpose: 3rd generation lentiviral gRNA plasmid targeting human STK40
Depositing lab: John Doench & David Root. Depositing organization: Broad Institute. Publication: Optimized sgRNA design to maximize activity and minimize off-target effects of CRISPR-Cas9. Doench JG, Fusi N, Sullender M, Hegde M, Vaimberg EW, Donovan KF, Smith I, Tothova Z, Wilen C, Orchard R, Virgin HW, Listgarten J, Root DE. Nat Biotechnol. 2016 Jan 18. doi: 10.1038/nbt.3437. PubMed 26780180.
Backbone
  Vector backbone: lentiGuide-Puro
  Backbone manufacturer: Zhang Lab (Addgene plasmid # 52963)
  Vector type: Mammalian Expression, Lentiviral, CRISPR
  Selectable markers: Puromycin
Growth in bacteria
  Bacterial resistance: Ampicillin, 100 μg/mL
  Growth temperature: 37°C
  Growth strain: DH5alpha
  Copy number: High Copy
Gene/Insert
  Gene/Insert name: STK40 (alt names: STK40; NM_001282546.1)
  gRNA/shRNA sequence: TGTGGTAATCTTCTACGACG
  Species: H. sapiens (human)
  Entrez Gene: STK40 (a.k.a. SHIK, SgK495)
  Promoter: hU6
  Cloning method: Unknown
  Sequencing primers: 5′ U6-F; 3′ pS2-R
Terms and licenses: Academic/Nonprofit Terms; Industry Terms: Not Available to Industry
Depositor comments: The gRNA was designed to target the following Genbank reference sequence(s): NM_001282546.1,NM_001282547.1,NM_032017.2. Note that this plasmid does NOT contain Cas9. It should be used in conjunction with lentiCas9-Blast (Addgene #52962) or otherwise with cell lines already expressing Cas9. Browse the full kinome gRNA library at http://www.addgene.org/pooled-library/broadgpp-human-kinome/ or visit http://www.broadinstitute.org/rnai/public/ for detailed protocols and information.
How to cite: STK40 gRNA (BRDN0001149285) was a gift from John Doench & David Root (Addgene plasmid # 75627 ; http://n2t.net/addgene:75627 ; RRID:Addgene_75627)
