[The description below was written by a language model from this plasmid's Addgene catalogue record and pLannotate feature annotations shown in this document.]
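Description:
STK40 gRNA (BRDN0001149285) is a third-generation lentiviral transfer plasmid built on the lentiGuide-Puro backbone that expresses a single guide RNA against human STK40, a serine/threonine kinase gene also known as SHIK or SgK495. It is an 8.3 kb plasmid maintained in E. coli at high copy through a ColE1/pUC-type origin with ampicillin selection from the β-lactamase gene. The backbone also carries an f1 origin, an SV40 origin and poly(A) signal, and leftover lac and T7/T3 promoter elements from its cloning-vector ancestry.

The viral genome is driven by an RSV promoter fused to a truncated HIV-1 5' LTR, which makes genomic RNA production Tat-independent, and it ends in a ΔU3 self-inactivating 3' LTR. Between the LTRs lie the Ψ packaging signal with a partial gag sequence, the RRE for Rev-dependent nuclear export, and a cPPT/CTS that aids nuclear import of the reverse-transcribed genome. Two expression units are carried. In the first, a human U6 RNA polymerase III promoter transcribes the 20-nt STK40 spacer joined to the Streptococcus pyogenes Cas9 guide scaffold. In the second, the EF-1α core promoter with its intron A drives the puromycin N-acetyltransferase gene, followed by a WPRE to boost transcript expression, allowing puromycin selection of transduced mammalian cells.

The plasmid does not encode Cas9, so it must be paired with a separate Cas9 vector or used in cells that already express the nuclease. The guide was designed against several STK40 reference transcripts and belongs to a human kinome gRNA collection. It is intended for CRISPR knockout of STK40 in human cells.
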