Features (pLannotate 1.2.2; 29 found; start..end, strand, type, name):
     14..80      +  CDS            small t antigen (fragment): SV40 (simian virus 40) small t antigen
    106..317     +  promoter       EF-1α core promoter: core promoter for human elongation factor EF-1α
    318..1256    +  intron         EF-1α intron A: intron upstream of the start codon of human EF-1α
   1278..1877    +  CDS            PuroR (fragment): puromycin N-acetyltransferase; pac from Streptomyces; confers resistance to puromycin
   1893..2481    +  misc_feature   WPRE: woodchuck hepatitis virus posttranscriptional regulatory element
   2532..2551    +  misc_feature   cPPT/CTS (fragment): central polypurine tract and central termination sequence of HIV-1
   2553..2786    +  LTR            3' LTR (ΔU3): self-inactivating 3' long terminal repeat (LTR) from HIV-1
   2864..2985    +  polyA_signal   SV40 poly(A) signal: SV40 polyadenylation signal
   3025..3160    +  rep_origin     SV40 ori: SV40 origin of replication
   3181..3199    -  promoter       T7 promoter: promoter for bacteriophage T7 RNA polymerase
   3207..3362    +  CDS            lacZα (fragment): LacZα fragment of β-galactosidase; lacZ fragment
   3367..3795    +  rep_origin     f1 ori (sequence partly withheld): f1 bacteriophage origin of replication; arrow indicates direction of (+) strand synthesis
   3848..3952    +  promoter       AmpR promoter: bla
   3953..4813    +  CDS            AmpR: β-lactamase; bla; confers resistance to ampicillin, carbenicillin, and related antibiotics
   4984..5572    +  rep_origin     ori: high-copy-number ColE1/pMB1/pBR322/pUC origin of replication
   5755..5847    +  CDS            lacI (fragment): lac repressor; lacI; The lac repressor binds to the lac operator to inhibit transcription in E. coli. This inhibition can be relieved by adding lactose or isopropyl-β-D-thiogalactopyranoside (IPTG).
   5860..5881    +  protein_bind   CAP binding site: CAP binding activates transcription in the presence of cAMP. E. coli catabolite activator protein
   5896..5926    +  promoter       lac promoter: promoter for the E. coli lac operon
   5934..5950    +  protein_bind   lac operator: The lac repressor binds to the lac operator to inhibit transcription in E. coli. This inhibition can be relieved by adding lactose or isopropyl-β-D-thiogalactopyranoside (IPTG). lac repressor encoded by lacI
   5995..6013    +  promoter       T3 promoter: promoter for bacteriophage T3 RNA polymerase
   6041..6267    +  promoter       RSV promoter: Rous sarcoma virus enhancer/promoter
   6268..6448    +  LTR            5' LTR (truncated): truncated 5' long terminal repeat (LTR) from HIV-1
   6495..6620    +  misc_feature   HIV-1 Ψ: packaging signal of human immunodeficiency virus type 1
   6604..6967    +  CDS            HIV-1 gag (fragment): gag protein from human immunodeficiency virus 1; gag
   7113..7346    +  misc_feature   RRE: The Rev response element (RRE) of HIV-1 allows for Rev-dependent mRNA export from the nucleus to the cytoplasm.
   7723..7749    +  CDS            Rev (fragment): human immunodeficiency virus 1 (HIV-1) Rev protein; rev; enhances nuclear export of unspliced and incompletely spliced viral mRNAs
   7753..7993    +  promoter       U6 promoter: RNA polymerase III promoter for human U6 snRNA
   8023..8098    +  misc_RNA       gRNA scaffold: guide RNA scaffold for the Streptococcus pyogenes CRISPR/Cas9 system
   8154..8271    +  misc_feature   cPPT/CTS: central polypurine tract and central termination sequence of HIV-1
>Addgene plasmid #75627 | STK40 gRNA (BRDN0001149285) | addgene full sequence | sequence record 184250 | Addgene Assembled Sequence
CCCGGGTGCAAAGATGGATAAAGTTTTAAACAGAGAGGAATCTTTGCAGCTAATGGACCTTCTAGGTCTT
GAAAGGAGTGGGAATTGGCTCCGGTGCCCGTCAGTGGGCAGAGCGCACATCGCCCACAGTCCCCGAGAAG
TTGGGGGGAGGGGTCGGCAATTGATCCGGTGCCTAGAGAAGGTGGCGCGGGGTAAACTGGGAAAGTGATG
TCGTGTACTGGCTCCGCCTTTTTCCCGAGGGTGGGGGAGAACCGTATATAAGTGCAGTAGTCGCCGTGAA
CGTTCTTTTTCGCAACGGGTTTGCCGCCAGAACACAGGTAAGTGCCGTGTGTGGTTCCCGCGGGCCTGGC
CTCTTTACGGGTTATGGCCCTTGCGTGCCTTGAATTACTTCCACCTGGCTGCAGTACGTGATTCTTGATC
CCGAGCTTCGGGTTGGAAGTGGGTGGGAGAGTTCGAGGCCTTGCGCTTAAGGAGCCCCTTCGCCTCGTGC
TTGAGTTGAGGCCTGGCCTGGGCGCTGGGGCCGCCGCGTGCGAATCTGGTGGCACCTTCGCGCCTGTCTC
GCTGCTTTCGATAAGTCTCTAGCCATTTAAAATTTTTGATGACCTGCTGCGACGCTTTTTTTCTGGCAAG
ATAGTCTTGTAAATGCGGGCCAAGATCTGCACACTGGTATTTCGGTTTTTGGGGCCGCGGGCGGCGACGG
GGCCCGTGCGTCCCAGCGCACATGTTCGGCGAGGCGGGGCCTGCGAGCGCGGCCACCGAGAATCGGACGG
GGGTAGTCTCAAGCTGGCCGGCCTGCTCTGGTGCCTGGCCTCGCGCCGCCGTGTATCGCCCCGCCCTGGG
CGGCAAGGCTGGCCCGGTCGGCACCAGTTGCGTGAGCGGAAAGATGGCCGCTTCCCGGCCCTGCTGCAGG
GAGCTCAAAATGGAGGACGCGGCGCTCGGGAGAGCGGGCGGGTGAGTCACCCACACAAAGGAAAAGGGCC
TTTCCGTCCTCAGCCGTCGCTTCATGTGACTCCACGGAGTACCGGGCGCCGTCCAGGCACCTCGATTAGT
TCTCGAGCTTTTGGAGTACGTCGTCTTTAGGTTGGGGGGAGGGGTTTTATGCGATGGAGTTTCCCCACAC
TGAGTGGGTGGAGACTGAAGTTAGGCCAGCTTGGCACTTGATGTAATTCTCCTTGGAATTTGCCCTTTTT
GAGTTTGGATCTTGGTTCATTCTCAAGCCTCAGACAGTGGTTCAAAGTTTTTTTCTTCCATTTCAGGTGT
CGTGACGTACGGCCACCATGACCGAGTACAAGCCCACGGTGCGCCTCGCCACCCGCGACGACGTCCCCAG
GGCCGTACGCACCCTCGCCGCCGCGTTCGCCGACTACCCCGCCACGCGCCACACCGTCGATCCGGACCGC
CACATCGAGCGGGTCACCGAGCTGCAAGAACTCTTCCTCACGCGCGTCGGGCTCGACATCGGCAAGGTGT
GGGTCGCGGACGACGGCGCCGCCGTGGCGGTCTGGACCACGCCGGAGAGCGTCGAAGCGGGGGCGGTGTT
CGCCGAGATCGGCCCGCGCATGGCCGAGTTGAGCGGTTCCCGGCTGGCCGCGCAGCAACAGATGGAAGGC
CTCCTGGCGCCGCACCGGCCCAAGGAGCCCGCGTGGTTCCTGGCCACCGTCGGAGTCTCGCCCGACCACC
AGGGCAAGGGTCTGGGCAGCGCCGTCGTGCTCCCCGGAGTGGAGGCGGCCGAGCGCGCCGGGGTGCCCGC
CTTCCTGGAGACCTCCGCGCCCCGCAACCTCCCCTTCTACGAGCGGCTCGGCTTCACCGTCACCGCCGAC
GTCGAGGTGCCCGAAGGACCGCGCACCTGGTGCATGACCCGCAAGCCCGGTGCCTGAACGCGTTAAGTCG
ACAATCAACCTCTGGATTACAAAATTTGTGAAAGATTGACTGGTATTCTTAACTATGTTGCTCCTTTTAC
GCTATGTGGATACGCTGCTTTAATGCCTTTGTATCATGCTATTGCTTCCCGTATGGCTTTCATTTTCTCC
TCCTTGTATAAATCCTGGTTGCTGTCTCTTTATGAGGAGTTGTGGCCCGTTGTCAGGCAACGTGGCGTGG
TGTGCACTGTGTTTGCTGACGCAACCCCCACTGGTTGGGGCATTGCCACCACCTGTCAGCTCCTTTCCGG
GACTTTCGCTTTCCCCCTCCCTATTGCCACGGCGGAACTCATCGCCGCCTGCCTTGCCCGCTGCTGGACA
GGGGCTCGGCTGTTGGGCACTGACAATTCCGTGGTGTTGTCGGGGAAATCATCGTCCTTTCCTTGGCTGC
TCGCCTGTGTTGCCACCTGGATTCTGCGCGGGACGTCCTTCTGCTACGTCCCTTCGGCCCTCAATCCAGC
GGACCTTCCTTCCCGCGGCCTGCTGCCGGCTCTGCGGCCTCTTCCGCGTCTTCGCCTTCGCCCTCAGACG
AGTCGGATCTCCCTTTGGGCCGCCTCCCCGCGTCGACTTTAAGACCAATGACTTACAAGGCAGCTGTAGA
TCTTAGCCACTTTTTAAAAGAAAAGGGGGGACTGGAAGGGCTAATTCACTCCCAACGAAGACAAGATCTG
CTTTTTGCTTGTACTGGGTCTCTCTGGTTAGACCAGATCTGAGCCTGGGAGCTCTCTGGCTAACTAGGGA
ACCCACTGCTTAAGCCTCAATAAAGCTTGCCTTGAGTGCTTCAAGTAGTGTGTGCCCGTCTGTTGTGTGA
CTCTGGTAACTAGAGATCCCTCAGACCCTTTTAGTCAGTGTGGAAAATCTCTAGCAGTACGTATAGTAGT
TCATGTCATCTTATTATTCAGTATTTATAACTTGCAAAGAAATGAATATCAGAGAGTGAGAGGAACTTGT
TTATTGCAGCTTATAATGGTTACAAATAAAGCAATAGCATCACAAATTTCACAAATAAAGCATTTTTTTC
ACTGCATTCTAGTTGTGGTTTGTCCAAACTCATCAATGTATCTTATCATGTCTGGCTCTAGCTATCCCGC
CCCTAACTCCGCCCATCCCGCCCCTAACTCCGCCCAGTTCCGCCCATTCTCCGCCCCATGGCTGACTAAT
TTTTTTTATTTATGCAGAGGCCGAGGCCGCCTCGGCCTCTGAGCTATTCCAGAAGTAGTGAGGAGGCTTT
TTTGGAGGCCTAGGGACGTACCCAATTCGCCCTATAGTGAGTCGTATTACGCGCGCTCACTGGCCGTCGT
TTTACAACGTCGTGACTGGGAAAACCCTGGCGTTACCCAACTTAATCGCCTTGCAGCACATCCCCCTTTC
GCCAGCTGGCGTAATAGCGAAGAGGCCCGCACCGATCGCCCTTCCCAACAGTTGCGCAGCCTGAATGGCG
AATGGG
[124 nt withheld, positions 3367-3490]
C
[91 nt withheld, positions 3492-3582]
A
[49 nt withheld, positions 3584-3632]
CCTTTGACGTTGGAGTCCACGTTCTTT
[37 nt withheld, positions 3660-3696]
ACCCTATCTCGGTCTATTCTTTTGATTTATAAGGGATTTTGCCGATTTCGGCCTATTGGTTAAAAAATGA
GCTGATTTAACAAAAATTTAACGCGAATTTTAACAAAATATTAACGCTTACAATTTAGGTGGCACTTTTC
GGGGAAATGTGCGCGGAACCCCTATTTGTTTATTTTTCTAAATACATTCAAATATGTATCCGCTCATGAG
ACAATAACCCTGATAAATGCTTCAATAATATTGAAAAAGGAAGAGTATGAGTATTCAACATTTCCGTGTC
GCCCTTATTCCCTTTTTTGCGGCATTTTGCCTTCCTGTTTTTGCTCACCCAGAAACGCTGGTGAAAGTAA
AAGATGCTGAAGATCAGTTGGGTGCACGAGTGGGTTACATCGAACTGGATCTCAACAGCGGTAAGATCCT
TGAGAGTTTTCGCCCCGAAGAACGTTTTCCAATGATGAGCACTTTTAAAGTTCTGCTATGTGGCGCGGTA
TTATCCCGTATTGACGCCGGGCAAGAGCAACTCGGTCGCCGCATACACTATTCTCAGAATGACTTGGTTG
AGTACTCACCAGTCACAGAAAAGCATCTTACGGATGGCATGACAGTAAGAGAATTATGCAGTGCTGCCAT
AACCATGAGTGATAACACTGCGGCCAACTTACTTCTGACAACGATCGGAGGACCGAAGGAGCTAACCGCT
TTTTTGCACAACATGGGGGATCATGTAACTCGCCTTGATCGTTGGGAACCGGAGCTGAATGAAGCCATAC
CAAACGACGAGCGTGACACCACGATGCCTGTAGCAATGGCAACAACGTTGCGCAAACTATTAACTGGCGA
ACTACTTACTCTAGCTTCCCGGCAACAATTAATAGACTGGATGGAGGCGGATAAAGTTGCAGGACCACTT
CTGCGCTCGGCCCTTCCGGCTGGCTGGTTTATTGCTGATAAATCTGGAGCCGGTGAGCGTGGGTCTCGCG
GTATCATTGCAGCACTGGGGCCAGATGGTAAGCCCTCCCGTATCGTAGTTATCTACACGACGGGGAGTCA
GGCAACTATGGATGAACGAAATAGACAGATCGCTGAGATAGGTGCCTCACTGATTAAGCATTGGTAACTG
TCAGACCAAGTTTACTCATATATACTTTAGATTGATTTAAAACTTCATTTTTAATTTAAAAGGATCTAGG
TGAAGATCCTTTTTGATAATCTCATGACCAAAATCCCTTAACGTGAGTTTTCGTTCCACTGAGCGTCAGA
CCCCGTAGAAAAGATCAAAGGATCTTCTTGAGATCCTTTTTTTCTGCGCGTAATCTGCTGCTTGCAAACA
AAAAAACCACCGCTACCAGCGGTGGTTTGTTTGCCGGATCAAGAGCTACCAACTCTTTTTCCGAAGGTAA
CTGGCTTCAGCAGAGCGCAGATACCAAATACTGTTCTTCTAGTGTAGCCGTAGTTAGGCCACCACTTCAA
GAACTCTGTAGCACCGCCTACATACCTCGCTCTGCTAATCCTGTTACCAGTGGCTGCTGCCAGTGGCGAT
AAGTCGTGTCTTACCGGGTTGGACTCAAGACGATAGTTACCGGATAAGGCGCAGCGGTCGGGCTGAACGG
GGGGTTCGTGCACACAGCCCAGCTTGGAGCGAACGACCTACACCGAACTGAGATACCTACAGCGTGAGCT
ATGAGAAAGCGCCACGCTTCCCGAAGGGAGAAAGGCGGACAGGTATCCGGTAAGCGGCAGGGTCGGAACA
GGAGAGCGCACGAGGGAGCTTCCAGGGGGAAACGCCTGGTATCTTTATAGTCCTGTCGGGTTTCGCCACC
TCTGACTTGAGCGTCGATTTTTGTGATGCTCGTCAGGGGGGCGGAGCCTATGGAAAAACGCCAGCAACGC
GGCCTTTTTACGGTTCCTGGCCTTTTGCTGGCCTTTTGCTCACATGTTCTTTCCTGCGTTATCCCCTGAT
TCTGTGGATAACCGTATTACCGCCTTTGAGTGAGCTGATACCGCTCGCCGCAGCCGAACGACCGAGCGCA
GCGAGTCAGTGAGCGAGGAAGCGGAAGAGCGCCCAATACGCAAACCGCCTCTCCCCGCGCGTTGGCCGAT
TCATTAATGCAGCTGGCACGACAGGTTTCCCGACTGGAAAGCGGGCAGTGAGCGCAACGCAATTAATGTG
AGTTAGCTCACTCATTAGGCACCCCAGGCTTTACACTTTATGCTTCCGGCTCGTATGTTGTGTGGAATTG
TGAGCGGATAACAATTTCACACAGGAAACAGCTATGACCATGATTACGCCAAGCGCGCAATTAACCCTCA
CTAAAGGGAACAAAAGCTGGAGCTGCAAGCTTAATGTAGTCTTATGCAATACTCTTGTAGTCTTGCAACA
TGGTAACGATGAGTTAGCAACATGCCTTACAAGGAGAGAAAAAGCACCGTGCATGCCGATTGGTGGAAGT
AAGGTGGTACGATCGTGCCTTATTAGGAAGGCAACAGACGGGTCTGACATGGATTGGACGAACCACTGAA
TTGCCGCATTGCAGAGATATTGTATTTAAGTGCCTAGCTCGATACATAAACGGGTCTCTCTGGTTAGACC
AGATCTGAGCCTGGGAGCTCTCTGGCTAACTAGGGAACCCACTGCTTAAGCCTCAATAAAGCTTGCCTTG
AGTGCTTCAAGTAGTGTGTGCCCGTCTGTTGTGTGACTCTGGTAACTAGAGATCCCTCAGACCCTTTTAG
TCAGTGTGGAAAATCTCTAGCAGTGGCGCCCGAACAGGGACTTGAAAGCGAAAGGGAAACCAGAGGAGCT
CTCTCGACGCAGGACTCGGCTTGCTGAAGCGCGCACGGCAAGAGGCGAGGGGCGGCGACTGGTGAGTACG
CCAAAAATTTTGACTAGCGGAGGCTAGAAGGAGAGAGATGGGTGCGAGAGCGTCAGTATTAAGCGGGGGA
GAATTAGATCGCGATGGGAAAAAATTCGGTTAAGGCCAGGGGGAAAGAAAAAATATAAATTAAAACATAT
AGTATGGGCAAGCAGGGAGCTAGAACGATTCGCAGTTAATCCTGGCCTGTTAGAAACATCAGAAGGCTGT
AGACAAATACTGGGACAGCTACAACCATCCCTTCAGACAGGATCAGAAGAACTTAGATCATTATATAATA
CAGTAGCAACCCTCTATTGTGTGCATCAAAGGATAGAGATAAAAGACACCAAGGAAGCTTTAGACAAGAT
AGAGGAAGAGCAAAACAAAAGTAAGACCACCGCACAGCAAGCGGCCGCTGATCTTCAGACCTGGAGGAGG
AGATATGAGGGACAATTGGAGAAGTGAATTATATAAATATAAAGTAGTAAAAATTGAACCATTAGGAGTA
GCACCCACCAAGGCAAAGAGAAGAGTGGTGCAGAGAGAAAAAAGAGCAGTGGGAATAGGAGCTTTGTTCC
TTGGGTTCTTGGGAGCAGCAGGAAGCACTATGGGCGCAGCGTCAATGACGCTGACGGTACAGGCCAGACA
ATTATTGTCTGGTATAGTGCAGCAGCAGAACAATTTGCTGAGGGCTATTGAGGCGCAACAGCATCTGTTG
CAACTCACAGTCTGGGGCATCAAGCAGCTCCAGGCAAGAATCCTGGCTGTGGAAAGATACCTAAAGGATC
AACAGCTCCTGGGGATTTGGGGTTGCTCTGGAAAACTCATTTGCACCACTGCTGTGCCTTGGAATGCTAG
TTGGAGTAATAAATCTCTGGAACAGATTTGGAATCACACGACCTGGATGGAGTGGGACAGAGAAATTAAC
AATTACACAAGCTTAATACACTCCTTAATTGAAGAATCGCAAAACCAGCAAGAAAAGAATGAACAAGAAT
TATTGGAATTAGATAAATGGGCAAGTTTGTGGAATTGGTTTAACATAACAAATTGGCTGTGGTATATAAA
ATTATTCATAATGATAGTAGGAGGCTTGGTAGGTTTAAGAATAGTTTTTGCTGTACTTTCTATAGTGAAT
AGAGTTAGGCAGGGATATTCACCATTATCGTTTCAGACCCACCTCCCAACCCCGAGGGGACCCAGAGAGG
GCCTATTTCCCATGATTCCTTCATATTTGCATATACGATACAAGGCTGTTAGAGAGATAATTAGAATTAA
TTTGACTGTAAACACAAAGATATTAGTACAAAATACGTGACGTAGAAAGTAATAATTTCTTGGGTAGTTT
GCAGTTTTAAAATTATGTTTTAAAATGGACTATCATATGCTTACCGTAACTTGAAAGTATTTCGATTTCT
TGGCTTTATATATCTTGTGGAAAGGACGAAACACCGTGTGGTAATCTTCTACGACGGTTTTAGAGCTAGA
AATAGCAAGTTAAAATAAGGCTAGTCCGTTATCAACTTGAAAAAGTGGCACCGAGTCGGTGCTTTTTTAA
GCTTGGCGTAACTAGATCTTGAGACAAATGGCAGTATTCATCCACAATTTTAAAAGAAAAGGGGGGATTG
GGGGGTACAGTGCAGGGGAAAGAATAGTAGACATAATAGCAACAGACATACAAACTAAAGAATTACAAAA
ACAAATTACAAAAATTCAAAATTTTCGGGTTTATTACAGGGACAGCAGAGATCCACTTTGGCGCCGGCTC
GAGGGGG
