>Addgene plasmid #75627 | STK40 gRNA (BRDN0001149285) | depositor partial sequence | sequence record 143087 | Target Sequence
TGTGGTAATCTTCTACGACG
