>Addgene plasmid #75627 | STK40 gRNA (BRDN0001149285) | addgene partial sequence | sequence record 184249 | hU6-F
CGTAGAAAGTAATAATTTCTTGGGTAGTTTGCAGTTTTAAAATTATGTTTTAAAATGGACTATCATATGC
TTACCGTAACTTGAAAGTATTTCGATTTCTTGGCTTTATATATCTTGTGGAAAGGACGAAACACCGTGTG
GTAATCTTCTACGACGGTTTTAGAGCTAGAAATAGCAAGTTAAAATAAGGCTAGTCCGTTATCAACTTGA
AAAAGTGGCACCGAGTCGGTGCTTTTTTAAGCTTGGCGTAACTAGATCTTGAGACAAATGGCAGTATTCA
TCCACAATTTTAAAAGAAAAGGGGGGATTGGGGGGTACAGTGCAGGGGAAAGAATAGTAGACATAATAGC
AACAGACATACAAACTAAAGAATTACAAAAACAAATTACAAAAATTCAAAATTTTCGGGTTTATTACAGG
GACAGCAGAGATCCACTTTGGCGCCGGCTCGAGGGGGCCCGGGTGCAAAGATGGATAAAGTTTTAAACAG
AGAGGAATCTTTGCAGCTAATGGACCTTCTAGGTCTTGAAAGGAGTGGGAATTGGCTCCGGTGCCCGTCA
GTGGGCAGAG
